>Addgene plasmid #133795 | pCMV-T7-AcrIIA1-NLS(SV40) (KAC478) | addgene full sequence | sequence record 268058 | Addgene NGS Result
GACATTGATTATTGACTAGTTATTAATAGTAATCAATTACGGGGTCATTAGTTCATAGCCCATATATGGA
GTTCCGCGTTACATAACTTACGGTAAATGGCCCGCCTGGCTGACCGCCCAACGACCCCCGCCCATTGACG
TCAATAATGACGTATGTTCCCATAGTAACGCCAATAGGGACTTTCCATTGACGTCAATGGGTGGAGTATT
TACGGTAAACTGCCCACTTGGCAGTACATCAAGTGTATCATATGCCAAGTACGCCCCCTATTGACGTCAA
TGACGGTAAATGGCCCGCCTGGCATTATGCCCAGTACATGACCTTATGGGACTTTCCTACTTGGCAGTAC
ATCTACGTATTAGTCATCGCTATTACCATGGTGATGCGGTTTTGGCAGTACATCAATGGGCGTGGATAGC
GGTTTGACTCACGGGGATTTCCAAGTCTCCACCCCATTGACGTCAATGGGAGTTTGTTTTGGCACCAAAA
TCAACGGGACTTTCCAAAATGTCGTAACAACTCCGCCCCATTGACGCAAATGGGCGGTAGGCGTGTACGG
TGGGAGGTCTATATAAGCAGAGCTGGTTTAGTGAACCGTCAGATCCGCTAGAGATCCGCGGCCGCTAATA
CGACTCACTATAGGGAGAGCCGCCACCATGGGCACCATCAAGCTGCTGGACGAGTTCCTGAAGAAGCACG
ACCTGACCAGATACCAGCTGAGCAAGCTGACCGGCATCAGCCAGAACACCCTGAAGGACCAGAACGAGAA
GCCCCTGAACAAGTACACCGTGAGCATCCTGAGAAGCCTGAGCCTGATCAGCGGCCTGAGCGTGAGCGAC
GTGCTGTTCGAGCTGGAGGACATCGAGAAGAACAGCGACGACCTGGCCGGCTTCAAGCACCTGCTGGACA
AGTACAAGCTGAGCTTCCCCGCCCAGGAGTTCGAGCTGTACTGCCTGATCAAGGAGTTCGAGAGCGCCAA
CATCGAGGTGCTGCCCTTCACCTTCAACAGATTCGAGAACGAGGAGCACGTGAACATCAAGAAGGACGTG
TGCAAGGCCCTGGAGAACGCCATCACCGTGCTGAAGGAGAAGAAGAACGAGCTGCTGGGATCCGGCGGTG
GAGGCAGTGGGCCCAAGAAGAAGAGGAAAGTCTGACCGGTCATCATCACCATCACCATTGAGTTTAAACC
CGCTGATCAGCCTCGACTGTGCCTTCTAGTTGCCAGCCATCTGTTGTTTGCCCCTCCCCCGTGCCTTCCT
TGACCCTGGAAGGTGCCACTCCCACTGTCCTTTCCTAATAAAATGAGGAAATTGCATCGCATTGTCTGAG
TAGGTGTCATTCTATTCTGGGGGGTGGGGTGGGGCAGGACAGCAAGGGGGAGGATTGGGAAGACAATAGC
AGGCATGCTGGGGATGCGGTGGGCTCTATGGCTTCTGAGGCGGAAAGAACCAGCTGGGGCTCGATACCGT
CGACCTCTAGCTAGAGCTTGGCGTAATCATGGTCATAGCTGTTTCCTGTGTGAAATTGTTATCCGCTCAC
AATTCCACACAACATACGAGCCGGAAGCATAAAGTGTAAAGCCTAGGGTGCCTAATGAGTGAGCTAACTC
ACATTAATTGCGTTGCGCTCACTGCCCGCTTTCCAGTCGGGAAACCTGTCGTGCCAGCTGCATTAATGAA
TCGGCCAACGCGCGGGGAGAGGCGGTTTGCGTATTGGGCGCTCTTCCGCTTCCTCGCTCACTGACTCGCT
GCGCTCGGTCGTTCGGCTGCGGCGAGCGGTATCAGCTCACTCAAAGGCGGTAATACGGTTATCCACAGAA
TCAGGGGATAACGCAGGAAAGAACATGTGAGCAAAAGGCCAGCAAAAGGCCAGGAACCGTAAAAAGGCCG
CGTTGCTGGCGTTTTTCCATAGGCTCCGCCCCCCTGACGAGCATCACAAAAATCGACGCTCAAGTCAGAG
GTGGCGAAACCCGACAGGACTATAAAGATACCAGGCGTTTCCCCCTGGAAGCTCCCTCGTGCGCTCTCCT
GTTCCGACCCTGCCGCTTACCGGATACCTGTCCGCCTTTCTCCCTTCGGGAAGCGTGGCGCTTTCTCATA
GCTCACGCTGTAGGTATCTCAGTTCGGTGTAGGTCGTTCGCTCCAAGCTGGGCTGTGTGCACGAACCCCC
CGTTCAGCCCGACCGCTGCGCCTTATCCGGTAACTATCGTCTTGAGTCCAACCCGGTAAGACACGACTTA
TCGCCACTGGCAGCAGCCACTGGTAACAGGATTAGCAGAGCGAGGTATGTAGGCGGTGCTACAGAGTTCT
TGAAGTGGTGGCCTAACTACGGCTACACTAGAAGAACAGTATTTGGTATCTGCGCTCTGCTGAAGCCAGT
TACCTTCGGAAAAAGAGTTGGTAGCTCTTGATCCGGCAAACAAACCACCGCTGGTAGCGGTGGTTTTTTT
GTTTGCAAGCAGCAGATTACGCGCAGAAAAAAAGGATCTCAAGAAGATCCTTTGATCTTTTCTACGGGGT
CTGACGCTCAGTGGAACGAAAACTCACGTTAAGGGATTTTGGTCATGAGATTATCAAAAAGGATCTTCAC
CTAGATCCTTTTAAATTAAAAATGAAGTTTTAAATCAATCTAAAGTATATATGAGTAAACTTGGTCTGAC
AGTTACCAATGCTTAATCAGTGAGGCACCTATCTCAGCGATCTGTCTATTTCGTTCATCCATAGTTGCCT
GACTCCCCGTCGTGTAGATAACTACGATACGGGAGGGCTTACCATCTGGCCCCAGTGCTGCAATGATACC
GCGAGACCCACGCTCACCGGCTCCAGATTTATCAGCAATAAACCAGCCAGCCGGAAGGGCCGAGCGCAGA
AGTGGTCCTGCAACTTTATCCGCCTCCATCCAGTCTATTAATTGTTGCCGGGAAGCTAGAGTAAGTAGTT
CGCCAGTTAATAGTTTGCGCAACGTTGTTGCCATTGCTACAGGCATCGTGGTGTCACGCTCGTCGTTTGG
TATGGCTTCATTCAGCTCCGGTTCCCAACGATCAAGGCGAGTTACATGATCCCCCATGTTGTGCAAAAAA
GCGGTTAGCTCCTTCGGTCCTCCGATCGTTGTCAGAAGTAAGTTGGCCGCAGTGTTATCACTCATGGTTA
TGGCAGCACTGCATAATTCTCTTACTGTCATGCCATCCGTAAGATGCTTTTCTGTGACTGGTGAGTACTC
AACCAAGTCATTCTGAGAATAGTGTATGCGGCGACCGAGTTGCTCTTGCCCGGCGTCAATACGGGATAAT
ACCGCGCCACATAGCAGAACTTTAAAAGTGCTCATCATTGGAAAACGTTCTTCGGGGCGAAAACTCTCAA
GGATCTTACCGCTGTTGAGATCCAGTTCGATGTAACCCACTCGTGCACCCAACTGATCTTCAGCATCTTT
TACTTTCACCAGCGTTTCTGGGTGAGCAAAAACAGGAAGGCAAAATGCCGCAAAAAAGGGAATAAGGGCG
ACACGGAAATGTTGAATACTCATACTCTTCCTTTTTCAATATTATTGAAGCATTTATCAGGGTTATTGTC
TCATGAGCGGATACATATTTGAATGTATTTAGAAAAATAAACAAATAGGGGTTCCGCGCACATTTCCCCG
AAAAGTGCCACCTGACGTCGACGGATCGGGAGATCGATCTCCCGATCCCCTAGGGTCGACTCTCAGTACA
ATCTGCTCTGATGCCGCATAGTTAAGCCAGTATCTGCTCCCTGCTTGTGTGTTGGAGGTCGCTGAGTAGT
GCGCGAGCAAAATTTAAGCTACAACAAGGCAAGGCTTGACCGACAATTGCATGAAGAATCTGCTTAGGGT
TAGGCGTTTTGCGCTGCTTCGCGATGTACGGGCCAGATATACGCGTT
Features (pLannotate 1.2.2; 14 found; start..end, strand, type, name):
      1..380     +  enhancer       CMV enhancer: human cytomegalovirus immediate early enhancer
    381..584     +  promoter       CMV promoter: human cytomegalovirus (CMV) immediate early promoter
    626..644     +  promoter       T7 promoter: promoter for bacteriophage T7 RNA polymerase
   1207..1431    +  polyA_signal   bGH poly(A) signal: bovine growth hormone polyadenylation signal
   1435..1456    +  promoter       SV40 promoter (fragment): SV40 enhancer and early promoter
   1461..1477    +  misc_feature   MCS (fragment): pBluescript multiple cloning site
   1526..1542    -  protein_bind   lac operator: The lac repressor binds to the lac operator to inhibit transcription in E. coli. This inhibition can be relieved by adding lactose or isopropyl-β-D-thiogalactopyranoside (IPTG). lac repressor encoded by lacI
   1550..1580    -  promoter       lac promoter: promoter for the E. coli lac operon
   1595..1616    -  protein_bind   CAP binding site: CAP binding activates transcription in the presence of cAMP. E. coli catabolite activator protein
   1629..1721    -  CDS            lacI (fragment): lac repressor; lacI; The lac repressor binds to the lac operator to inhibit transcription in E. coli. This inhibition can be relieved by adding lactose or isopropyl-β-D-thiogalactopyranoside (IPTG).
   1904..2492    -  rep_origin     ori: high-copy-number ColE1/pMB1/pBR322/pUC origin of replication
   2663..3523    -  CDS            AmpR: β-lactamase; bla; confers resistance to ampicillin, carbenicillin, and related antibiotics
   3524..3628    -  promoter       AmpR promoter: bla
   3699..3743    -  misc_feature   bom (fragment): basis of mobility region from pBR322
