>Addgene plasmid #133795 | pCMV-T7-AcrIIA1-NLS(SV40) (KAC478) | depositor full sequence | sequence record 275300 | KAC478
ATATGCCAAGTACGCCCCCTATTGACGTCAATGACGGTAAATGGCCCGCCTGGCATTATGCCCAGTACAT
GACCTTATGGGACTTTCCTACTTGGCAGTACATCTACGTATTAGTCATCGCTATTACCATGGTGATGCGG
TTTTGGCAGTACATCAATGGGCGTGGATAGCGGTTTGACTCACGGGGATTTCCAAGTCTCCACCCCATTG
ACGTCAATGGGAGTTTGTTTTGGCACCAAAATCAACGGGACTTTCCAAAATGTCGTAACAACTCCGCCCC
ATTGACGCAAATGGGCGGTAGGCGTGTACGGTGGGAGGTCTATATAAGCAGAGCTGGTTTAGTGAACCGT
CAGATCCGCTAGAGATCCGCGGCCGCTAATACGACTCACTATAGGGAGAGCCGCCACCATGGGCACCATC
AAGCTGCTGGACGAGTTCCTGAAGAAGCACGACCTGACCAGATACCAGCTGAGCAAGCTGACCGGCATCA
GCCAGAACACCCTGAAGGACCAGAACGAGAAGCCCCTGAACAAGTACACCGTGAGCATCCTGAGAAGCCT
GAGCCTGATCAGCGGCCTGAGCGTGAGCGACGTGCTGTTCGAGCTGGAGGACATCGAGAAGAACAGCGAC
GACCTGGCCGGCTTCAAGCACCTGCTGGACAAGTACAAGCTGAGCTTCCCCGCCCAGGAGTTCGAGCTGT
ACTGCCTGATCAAGGAGTTCGAGAGCGCCAACATCGAGGTGCTGCCCTTCACCTTCAACAGATTCGAGAA
CGAGGAGCACGTGAACATCAAGAAGGACGTGTGCAAGGCCCTGGAGAACGCCATCACCGTGCTGAAGGAG
AAGAAGAACGAGCTGCTGGGATCCGGCGGTGGAGGCAGTGGGCCCAAGAAGAAGAGGAAAGTCTGACCGG
TCATCATCACCATCACCATTGAGTTTAAACCCGCTGATCAGCCTCGACTGTGCCTTCTAGTTGCCAGCCA
TCTGTTGTTTGCCCCTCCCCCGTGCCTTCCTTGACCCTGGAAGGTGCCACTCCCACTGTCCTTTCCTAAT
AAAATGAGGAAATTGCATCGCATTGTCTGAGTAGGTGTCATTCTATTCTGGGGGGTGGGGTGGGGCAGGA
CAGCAAGGGGGAGGATTGGGAAGACAATAGCAGGCATGCTGGGGATGCGGTGGGCTCTATGGCTTCTGAG
GCGGAAAGAACCAGCTGGGGCTCGATACCGTCGACCTCTAGCTAGAGCTTGGCGTAATCATGGTCATAGC
TGTTTCCTGTGTGAAATTGTTATCCGCTCACAATTCCACACAACATACGAGCCGGAAGCATAAAGTGTAA
AGCCTAGGGTGCCTAATGAGTGAGCTAACTCACATTAATTGCGTTGCGCTCACTGCCCGCTTTCCAGTCG
GGAAACCTGTCGTGCCAGCTGCATTAATGAATCGGCCAACGCGCGGGGAGAGGCGGTTTGCGTATTGGGC
GCTCTTCCGCTTCCTCGCTCACTGACTCGCTGCGCTCGGTCGTTCGGCTGCGGCGAGCGGTATCAGCTCA
CTCAAAGGCGGTAATACGGTTATCCACAGAATCAGGGGATAACGCAGGAAAGAACATGTGAGCAAAAGGC
CAGCAAAAGGCCAGGAACCGTAAAAAGGCCGCGTTGCTGGCGTTTTTCCATAGGCTCCGCCCCCCTGACG
AGCATCACAAAAATCGACGCTCAAGTCAGAGGTGGCGAAACCCGACAGGACTATAAAGATACCAGGCGTT
TCCCCCTGGAAGCTCCCTCGTGCGCTCTCCTGTTCCGACCCTGCCGCTTACCGGATACCTGTCCGCCTTT
CTCCCTTCGGGAAGCGTGGCGCTTTCTCAATGCTCACGCTGTAGGTATCTCAGTTCGGTGTAGGTCGTTC
GCTCCAAGCTGGGCTGTGTGCACGAACCCCCCGTTCAGCCCGACCGCTGCGCCTTATCCGGTAACTATCG
TCTTGAGTCCAACCCGGTAAGACACGACTTATCGCCACTGGCAGCAGCCACTGGTAACAGGATTAGCAGA
GCGAGGTATGTAGGCGGTGCTACAGAGTTCTTGAAGTGGTGGCCTAACTACGGCTACACTAGAAGGACAG
TATTTGGTATCTGCGCTCTGCTGAAGCCAGTTACCTTCGGAAAAAGAGTTGGTAGCTCTTGATCCGGCAA
ACAAACCACCGCTGGTAGCGGTGGTTTTTTTGTTTGCAAGCAGCAGATTACGCGCAGAAAAAAAGGATCT
CAAGAAGATCCTTTGATCTTTTCTACGGGGTCTGACGCTCAGTGGAACGAAAACTCACGTTAAGGGATTT
TGGTCATGAGATTATCAAAAAGGATCTTCACCTAGATCCTTTTAAATTAAAAATGAAGTTTTAAATCAAT
CTAAAGTATATATGAGTAAACTTGGTCTGACAGTTACCAATGCTTAATCAGTGAGGCACCTATCTCAGCG
ATCTGTCTATTTCGTTCATCCATAGTTGCCTGACTCCCCGTCGTGTAGATAACTACGATACGGGAGGGCT
TACCATCTGGCCCCAGTGCTGCAATGATACCGCGAGACCCACGCTCACCGGCTCCAGATTTATCAGCAAT
AAACCAGCCAGCCGGAAGGGCCGAGCGCAGAAGTGGTCCTGCAACTTTATCCGCCTCCATCCAGTCTATT
AATTGTTGCCGGGAAGCTAGAGTAAGTAGTTCGCCAGTTAATAGTTTGCGCAACGTTGTTGCCATTGCTA
CAGGCATCGTGGTGTCACGCTCGTCGTTTGGTATGGCTTCATTCAGCTCCGGTTCCCAACGATCAAGGCG
AGTTACATGATCCCCCATGTTGTGCAAAAAAGCGGTTAGCTCCTTCGGTCCTCCGATCGTTGTCAGAAGT
AAGTTGGCCGCAGTGTTATCACTCATGGTTATGGCAGCACTGCATAATTCTCTTACTGTCATGCCATCCG
TAAGATGCTTTTCTGTGACTGGTGAGTACTCAACCAAGTCATTCTGAGAATAGTGTATGCGGCGACCGAG
TTGCTCTTGCCCGGCGTCAATACGGGATAATACCGCGCCACATAGCAGAACTTTAAAAGTGCTCATCATT
GGAAAACGTTCTTCGGGGCGAAAACTCTCAAGGATCTTACCGCTGTTGAGATCCAGTTCGATGTAACCCA
CTCGTGCACCCAACTGATCTTCAGCATCTTTTACTTTCACCAGCGTTTCTGGGTGAGCAAAAACAGGAAG
GCAAAATGCCGCAAAAAAGGGAATAAGGGCGACACGGAAATGTTGAATACTCATACTCTTCCTTTTTCAA
TATTATTGAAGCATTTATCAGGGTTATTGTCTCATGAGCGGATACATATTTGAATGTATTTAGAAAAATA
AACAAATAGGGGTTCCGCGCACATTTCCCCGAAAAGTGCCACCTGACGTCGACGGATCGGGAGATCGATC
TCCCGATCCCCTAGGGTCGACTCTCAGTACAATCTGCTCTGATGCCGCATAGTTAAGCCAGTATCTGCTC
CCTGCTTGTGTGTTGGAGGTCGCTGAGTAGTGCGCGAGCAAAATTTAAGCTACAACAAGGCAAGGCTTGA
CCGACAATTGCATGAAGAATCTGCTTAGGGTTAGGCGTTTTGCGCTGCTTCGCGATGTACGGGCCAGATA
TACGCGTTGACATTGATTATTGACTAGTTATTAATAGTAATCAATTACGGGGTCATTAGTTCATAGCCCA
TATATGGAGTTCCGCGTTACATAACTTACGGTAAATGGCCCGCCTGGCTGACCGCCCAACGACCCCCGCC
CATTGACGTCAATAATGACGTATGTTCCCATAGTAACGCCAATAGGGACTTTCCATTGACGTCAATGGGT
GGACTATTTACGGTAAACTGCCCACTTGGCAGTACATCAAGTGTATC
Features (pLannotate 1.2.2; 14 found; start..end, strand, type, name):
    132..335     +  promoter       CMV promoter: human cytomegalovirus (CMV) immediate early promoter
    377..395     +  promoter       T7 promoter: promoter for bacteriophage T7 RNA polymerase
    958..1182    +  polyA_signal   bGH poly(A) signal: bovine growth hormone polyadenylation signal
   1186..1207    +  promoter       SV40 promoter (fragment): SV40 enhancer and early promoter
   1212..1228    +  misc_feature   MCS (fragment): pBluescript multiple cloning site
   1277..1293    -  protein_bind   lac operator: The lac repressor binds to the lac operator to inhibit transcription in E. coli. This inhibition can be relieved by adding lactose or isopropyl-β-D-thiogalactopyranoside (IPTG). lac repressor encoded by lacI
   1301..1331    -  promoter       lac promoter: promoter for the E. coli lac operon
   1346..1367    -  protein_bind   CAP binding site: CAP binding activates transcription in the presence of cAMP. E. coli catabolite activator protein
   1380..1472    -  CDS            lacI (fragment): lac repressor; lacI; The lac repressor binds to the lac operator to inhibit transcription in E. coli. This inhibition can be relieved by adding lactose or isopropyl-β-D-thiogalactopyranoside (IPTG).
   1655..2243    -  rep_origin     ori: high-copy-number ColE1/pMB1/pBR322/pUC origin of replication
   2414..3274    -  CDS            AmpR: β-lactamase; bla; confers resistance to ampicillin, carbenicillin, and related antibiotics
   3275..3379    -  promoter       AmpR promoter: bla
   3450..3494    -  misc_feature   bom (fragment): basis of mobility region from pBR322
   3649..131     +  enhancer       CMV enhancer (across the origin): human cytomegalovirus immediate early enhancer
