[The description below was written by a language model from this plasmid's Addgene catalogue record and pLannotate feature annotations shown in this document.]
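Description:
pCMV-T7-AcrIIA1-NLS(SV40) (KAC478) is a compact mammalian expression plasmid of 3,897 bp built by Gibson assembly on the JDS246 backbone. It is maintained in E. coli at high copy through a ColE1/pUC-type origin and selected with ampicillin via the β-lactamase gene and its native promoter. The remaining bacterial elements in the feature tables (a lac promoter, operator and CAP site, short lacI, bom, MCS and SV40 promoter fragments) appear to be backbone remnants rather than functional parts of the expression design. No mammalian selection marker is annotated, which fits transient use.

The payload is a synthetic, human codon-optimized open reading frame for AcrIIA1, an anti-CRISPR protein of the type II-A class, fused at its C terminus to an SV40 nuclear localization signal supplied by the backbone. The automated annotation does not label this coding sequence, but both feature tables leave an unannotated gap between the T7 promoter and the bGH polyadenylation signal where the insert is expected to sit. Transcription in mammalian cells is driven by the human cytomegalovirus immediate-early enhancer and promoter and terminated by the bGH poly(A) signal. The T7 promoter placed just downstream of CMV additionally allows transcription by T7 RNA polymerase, for example for in vitro RNA production. The NLS directs the protein to the nucleus, where Cas9 acts on genomic targets.

The two sequence records (depositor and repository sequencing) are the same length and carry the same features in the same order, differing only in where numbering starts. The associated work concerns Listeria phage anti-CRISPRs and Cas9 degradation, and the plasmid is suited to testing AcrIIA1 activity against Cas9 in human cells.
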