Addgene plasmid #133795: pCMV-T7-AcrIIA1-NLS(SV40) (KAC478)
Purpose: CMV and T7 promoter expression plasmid for human codon optimized AcrIIA1 with C-terminal NLS (SV40)
Depositing lab: Joseph Bondy-Denomy & Benjamin Kleinstiver. Depositing organization: Massachusetts General Hospital. Publication: Listeria Phages Induce Cas9 Degradation to Protect Lysogenic Genomes. Osuna BA, Karambelkar S, Mahendra C, Christie KA, Garcia B, Davidson AR, Kleinstiver BP, Kilcher S, Bondy-Denomy J. Cell Host Microbe. 2020 Apr 18. pii: S1931-3128(20)30190-6. doi: 10.1016/j.chom.2020.04.001. PubMed 32325050.
Backbone
  Vector backbone: JDS246 (Plasmid #43861)
  Vector type: Mammalian Expression
Growth in bacteria
  Bacterial resistance: Ampicillin, 100 μg/mL
  Growth temperature: 37°C
  Growth strain: DH5alpha
  Copy number: High Copy
Gene/Insert
  Gene/Insert name: human codon optimized AcrIIA1 (alt name: KAC478)
  Species: Synthetic
  Mutation: n/a
  Promoter: CMV and T7
  Tag / fusion protein: NLS(SV40) (C terminal on backbone)
  Cloning method: Gibson Cloning
  Sequencing primers: 5′ oBK6928-CCAAGTCTCCACCCCATTGACG; 3′ n/a
Terms and licenses: Academic/Nonprofit Terms; Industry Terms: Not Available to Industry
How to cite: pCMV-T7-AcrIIA1-NLS(SV40) (KAC478) was a gift from Joseph Bondy-Denomy & Benjamin Kleinstiver (Addgene plasmid # 133795 ; http://n2t.net/addgene:133795 ; RRID:Addgene_133795)
